Addgene plasmid #194337: pCS2-mRuby-Rab8a
Purpose: Expresses mRuby Rab8a in mammalian cells and zebrafish embryos
Depositing lab: Heidi Hehnly. Depositing organization: Syracuse University. Publication: Rab8, Rab11, and Rab35 coordinate lumen and cilia formation during zebrafish left-right organizer development. Aljiboury AA, Ingram E, Krishnan N, Ononiwu F, Pal D, Manikas J, Taveras C, Hall NA, Da Silva J, Freshour J, Hehnly H. PLoS Genet. 2023 May 15;19(5):e1010765. doi: 10.1371/journal.pgen.1010765. eCollection 2023 May. PubMed 37186603.
Backbone
  Vector backbone: pCS2
  Backbone size w/o insert (bp): 4067
  Total vector size (bp): 5443
  Vector type: Mammalian Expression
Growth in bacteria
  Bacterial resistance: Ampicillin, 100 μg/mL
  Growth temperature: 37°C
  Growth strain: DH5alpha
  Copy number: Unknown
Gene/Insert
  Gene/Insert name: Rab8
  Species: Canis lupus
  Insert size (bp): 621
  Entrez Gene: RAB8A (a.k.a. RAB8)
  Promoter: CMV IE94
  Tag / fusion protein: mRuby (N terminal on insert)
  Cloning method: Gibson Cloning
  Sequencing primers: 5′ sp6; 3′ T3
Terms and licenses: Academic/Nonprofit Terms; Industry Terms: Not Available to Industry
How to cite: pCS2-mRuby-Rab8a was a gift from Heidi Hehnly (Addgene plasmid # 194337 ; http://n2t.net/addgene:194337 ; RRID:Addgene_194337)
