[The description below was written by a language model from this plasmid's Addgene catalogue record and pLannotate feature annotations shown in this document.]
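Description:
pCS2-mRuby-Rab8a is a 5.4 kb expression plasmid built on the pCS2 backbone, a vector designed to work both by direct transfection into mammalian cells and as a template for making synthetic mRNA for embryo injection. In bacteria it is maintained through a high-copy ColE1/pUC-type origin and selected with ampicillin via the β-lactamase gene. An f1 phage origin and remnants of the lac region (lac promoter and operator, plus lacZα and lacI fragments) are also present as backbone carry-over.

The payload is a fusion of the red fluorescent protein mRuby2 to the N terminus of dog (Canis lupus) Rab8a, joined through a short stretch of residual multiple cloning site and assembled by Gibson cloning. Rab8a is a small GTPase that cycles between GDP- and GTP-bound states and regulates polarized vesicular trafficking. Tagging it allows its localization and dynamics to be followed in live or fixed cells. Transcription in eukaryotic cells is driven by the simian cytomegalovirus IE94 enhancer/promoter, which in the circular plasmid lies immediately upstream of the coding region. An SV40 polyadenylation signal follows the open reading frame, although the annotation places it on the opposite strand. An SP6 promoter sits between the CMV IE94 element and the start of mRuby2, so sense-strand RNA can be transcribed in vitro. T7 (partial) and T3 promoters lie downstream in the reverse orientation.

The record states that the construct expresses mRuby-Rab8a in mammalian cells and zebrafish embryos. The associated work examined how Rab8, Rab11 and Rab35 coordinate lumen and cilia formation during development of the zebrafish left-right organizer.
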