Features (pLannotate 1.2.2; 17 found; start..end, strand, type, name):
     35..53      +  promoter       SP6 promoter: promoter for bacteriophage SP6 RNA polymerase
     94..804     +  CDS            mRuby2: mRuby2 is a basic (constitutively fluorescent) red fluorescent protein published in 2012, derived from Entacmaea quadricolor. It has moderate acid sensitivity.
    805..827     +  misc_feature   MCS (fragment): multiple cloning site
    826..1443    +  CDS            RAB8A: RAB8A_CANLF - Also known as MEL, RAB8. Experimental evidence at protein level: Swiss-Prot protein existence level 1. The small GTPases Rab are key regulators of intracellular membrane trafficking, from the formation of transport vesicles to their fusion with membranes. Rabs cycle between an inactive GDP-bound form and an active GTP-bound form that is able to recruit to membranes different sets of downstream effectors directly responsible for vesicle formation, movement, tethering and fusion. That Rab is involved in polarized vesicular trafficking and neurotransmitter release. Together with RAB
   1473..1490    -  promoter       T7 promoter (fragment): promoter for bacteriophage T7 RNA polymerase
   1495..1629    -  polyA_signal   SV40 poly(A) signal: SV40 polyadenylation signal
   1742..1760    -  promoter       T3 promoter: promoter for bacteriophage T3 RNA polymerase
   1805..1821    -  protein_bind   lac operator: The lac repressor binds to the lac operator to inhibit transcription in E. coli. This inhibition can be relieved by adding lactose or isopropyl-β-D-thiogalactopyranoside (IPTG). lac repressor encoded by lacI
   1829..1859    -  promoter       lac promoter: promoter for the E. coli lac operon
   1874..1895    -  protein_bind   CAP binding site: CAP binding activates transcription in the presence of cAMP. E. coli catabolite activator protein
   1908..2000    -  CDS            lacI (fragment): lac repressor; lacI; The lac repressor binds to the lac operator to inhibit transcription in E. coli. This inhibition can be relieved by adding lactose or isopropyl-β-D-thiogalactopyranoside (IPTG).
   2183..2771    -  rep_origin     ori: high-copy-number ColE1/pMB1/pBR322/pUC origin of replication
   2942..3802    -  CDS            AmpR: β-lactamase; bla; confers resistance to ampicillin, carbenicillin, and related antibiotics
   3803..3907    -  promoter       AmpR promoter: bla
   3960..4388    -  rep_origin     f1 ori (sequence partly withheld): f1 bacteriophage origin of replication; arrow indicates direction of (+) strand synthesis
   4393..4459    -  CDS            lacZα (fragment): LacZα fragment of β-galactosidase; lacZ fragment
   4466..5443    +  promoter       CMV IE94 promoter: enhancer/promoter region of simian cytomegalovirus major immediate early transcription unit IE94
>Addgene plasmid #194337 | pCS2-mRuby-Rab8a | addgene full sequence | sequence record 382134 | Addgene NGS Result
CGCCATTCTGCCTGGGGACGTCGGAGCAAGCTTGATTTAGGTGACACTATAGAATACAAGCTACTTGTTC
TTTTTGCAGCCGCTAGAGCCACCATGGTGTCTAAGGGCGAAGAGCTGATCAAGGAAAATATGCGTATGAA
GGTGGTCATGGAAGGTTCGGTCAACGGCCACCAATTCAAATGCACAGGTGAAGGAGAAGGCAATCCGTAC
ATGGGAACTCAAACCATGAGGATCAAAGTCATCGAGGGAGGACCCCTGCCATTTGCCTTTGACATTCTTG
CCACGTCGTTCATGTATGGCAGCCGTACTTTTATCAAGTACCCGAAAGGCATTCCTGATTTCTTTAAACA
GTCCTTTCCTGAGGGTTTTACTTGGGAAAGAGTTACGAGATACGAAGATGGTGGAGTCGTCACCGTCATG
CAGGACACCAGCCTTGAGGATGGCTGTCTCGTTTACCACGTCCAAGTCAGAGGGGTAAACTTTCCCTCCA
ATGGTCCCGTGATGCAGAAGAAGACCAAGGGTTGGGAGCCTAATACAGAGATGATGTATCCAGCAGATGG
TGGTCTGAGGGGATACACTCATATGGCACTGAAAGTTGATGGTGGTGGCCATCTGTCTTGCTCTTTCGTA
ACAACTTACAGGTCAAAAAAGACCGTCGGGAACATCAAGATGCCCGGTATCCATGCCGTTGATCACCGCC
TGGAAAGGTTAGAGGAAAGTGACAATGAAATGTTCGTAGTACAACGCGAACACGCAGTTGCCAAGTTCGC
CGGGCTTGGTGGTGGGATGGACGAGCTGTACAAGCGAGCTCAAGCTTCGAATTCTGCGAAGACCTACGAT
TACCTGTTCAAGCTGCTGCTGATCGGGGACTCGGGGGTGGGGAAGACCTGTGTCCTGTTCCGCTTCTCCG
AGGACGCCTTCAACTCAACTTTCATCTCCACCATAGGAATTGACTTTAAAATTAGGACCATAGAGCTCGA
TGGCAAGAGAATTAAGCTACAGATATGGGACACAGCTGGTCAAGAACGGTTTCGGACGATCACAACAGCC
TATTACAGGGGCGCAATGGGCATCATGCTGGTCTATGACATCACCAACGAGAAATCCTTTGACAATATCC
GGAACTGGATTCGGAACATTGAGGAGCATGCTTCTGCAGATGTCGAAAAGATGATACTCGGAAACAAGTG
TGATGTGAACGACAAAAGACAAGTTTCCAAGGAACGGGGAGAAAAGCTGGCCCTGGACTATGGAATCAAG
TTCATGGAGACCAGTGCGAAGGCCAACATCAATGTGGAGAACGCATTTTTCACTCTCGCCAGAGACATCA
AAGCAAAGATGGACAAAAAATTGGAAGGCAACAGTCCCCAAGGGAGCAACCAGGGAGTCAAAATCACACC
AGACCAGCAGAAGAGGAGCAGCTTTTTCCGATGTGTTCTTCTGTGATCGCCAGCACAGTCTGCAGTCTAG
AACTATAGTGAGTCGTATTACGTAGATCCAGACATGATAAGATACATTGATGAGTTTGGACAAACCACAA
CTAGAATGCAGTGAAAAAAATGCTTTATTTGTGAAATTTGTGATGCTATTGCTTTATTTGTAACCATTAT
AAGCTGCAATAAACAAGTTAACAACAACAATTGCATTCATTTTATGTTTCAGGTTCAGGGGGAGGTGTGG
GAGGTTTTTTAATTCGCGGCCGCGGCGCCAATGCATTGGGCCCGGTACCCAGCTTTTGTTCCCTTTAGTG
AGGGTTAATTGCGCGCTTGGCGTAATCATGGTCATAGCTGTTTCCTGTGTGAAATTGTTATCCGCTCACA
ATTCCACACAACATACGAGCCGGGAGCATAAAGTGTAAAGCCTGGGGTGCCTAATGAGTGAGCTAACTCA
CATTAATTGCGTTGCGCTCACTGCCCGCTTTCCAGTCGGGAAACCTGTCGTGCCAGCTGCATTAATGAAT
CGGCCAACGCGCGGGGAGAGGCGGTTTGCGTATTGGGCGCTCTTCCGCTTCCTCGCTCACTGACTCGCTG
CGCTCGGTCGTTCGGCTGCGGCGAGCGGTATCAGCTCACTCAAAGGCGGTAATACGGTTATCCACAGAAT
CAGGGGATAACGCAGGAAAGAACATGTGAGCAAAAGGCCAGCAAAAGGCCAGGAACCGTAAAAAGGCCGC
GTTGCTGGCGTTTTTCCATAGGCTCCGCCCCCCTGACGAGCATCACAAAAATCGACGCTCAAGTCAGAGG
TGGCGAAACCCGACAGGACTATAAAGATACCAGGCGTTTCCCCCTGGAAGCTCCCTCGTGCGCTCTCCTG
TTCCGACCCTGCCGCTTACCGGATACCTGTCCGCCTTTCTCCCTTCGGGAAGCGTGGCGCTTTCTCATAG
CTCACGCTGTAGGTATCTCAGTTCGGTGTAGGTCGTTCGCTCCAAGCTGGGCTGTGTGCACGAACCCCCC
GTTCAGCCCGACCGCTGCGCCTTATCCGGTAACTATCGTCTTGAGTCCAACCCGGTAAGACACGACTTAT
CGCCACTGGCAGCAGCCACTGGTAACAGGATTAGCAGAGCGAGGTATGTAGGCGGTGCTACAGAGTTCTT
GAAGTGGTGGCCTAACTACGGCTACACTAGAAGAACAGTATTTGGTATCTGCGCTCTGCTGAAGCCAGTT
ACCTTCGGAAAAAGAGTTGGTAGCTCTTGATCCGGCAAACAAACCACCGCTGGTAGCGGTGGTTTTTTTG
TTTGCAAGCAGCAGATTACGCGCAGAAAAAAAGGATCTCAAGAAGATCCTTTGATCTTTTCTACGGGGTC
TGACGCTCAGTGGAACGAAAACTCACGTTAAGGGATTTTGGTCATGAGATTATCAAAAAGGATCTTCACC
TAGATCCTTTTAAATTAAAAATGAAGTTTTAAATCAATCTAAAGTATATATGAGTAAACTTGGTCTGACA
GTTACCAATGCTTAATCAGTGAGGCACCTATCTCAGCGATCTGTCTATTTCGTTCATCCATAGTTGCCTG
ACTCCCCGTCGTGTAGATAACTACGATACGGGAGGGCTTACCATCTGGCCCCAGTGCTGCAATGATACCG
CGAGACCCACGCTCACCGGCTCCAGATTTATCAGCAATAAACCAGCCAGCCGGAAGGGCCGAGCGCAGAA
GTGGTCCTGCAACTTTATCCGCCTCCATCCAGTCTATTAATTGTTGCCGGGAAGCTAGAGTAAGTAGTTC
GCCAGTTAATAGTTTGCGCAACGTTGTTGCCATTGCTACAGGCATCGTGGTGTCACGCTCGTCGTTTGGT
ATGGCTTCATTCAGCTCCGGTTCCCAACGATCAAGGCGAGTTACATGATCCCCCATGTTGTGCAAAAAAG
CGGTTAGCTCCTTCGGTCCTCCGATCGTTGTCAGAAGTAAGTTGGCCGCAGTGTTATCACTCATGGTTAT
GGCAGCACTGCATAATTCTCTTACTGTCATGCCATCCGTAAGATGCTTTTCTGTGACTGGTGAGTACTCA
ACCAAGTCATTCTGAGAATAGTGTATGCGGCGACCGAGTTGCTCTTGCCCGGCGTCAATACGGGATAATA
CCGCGCCACATAGCAGAACTTTAAAAGTGCTCATCATTGGAAAACGTTCTTCGGGGCGAAAACTCTCAAG
GATCTTACCGCTGTTGAGATCCAGTTCGATGTAACCCACTCGTGCACCCAACTGATCTTCAGCATCTTTT
ACTTTCACCAGCGTTTCTGGGTGAGCAAAAACAGGAAGGCAAAATGCCGCAAAAAAGGGAATAAGGGCGA
CACGGAAATGTTGAATACTCATACTCTTCCTTTTTCAATATTATTGAAGCATTTATCAGGGTTATTGTCT
CATGAGCGGATACATATTTGAATGTATTTAGAAAAATAAACAAATAGGGGTTCCGCGCACATTTCCCCGA
AAAGTGCCACCTAAATTGTAAGCGTTAATATTTTGTTAAAATTCGCGTTAAATTTTTGTTAAATCAGCTC
ATTTTTTAACCAATAGGCCGAAATCGGCAAAATCCCTTATAAATCAAAAGAATAGACCGAGATAGGGT
[37 nt withheld, positions 4059-4095]
AAAGAACGTGGACTCCAACGTCAAAGG
[49 nt withheld, positions 4123-4171]
T
[91 nt withheld, positions 4173-4263]
G
[124 nt withheld, positions 4265-4388]
CCCATTCGCCATTCAGGCTGCGCAACTGTTGGGAAGGGCGATCGGTGCGGGCCTCTTCGCTATTACGCCA
GTCGACCGCCAATTCAATATGGCGTATATGGACTCATGCCAATTCAATATGGTGGATCTGGACCTGTGCC
AATTCAATATGGCGTATATGGACTCGTGCCAATTCAATATGGTGGATCTGGACCCCAGCCAATTCAATAT
GGCGGACTTGGCACCATGCCAATTCAATATGGCGGACCTGGCACTGTGCCAACTGGGGAGGGGTCTACTT
GGCACGGTGCCAAGTTTGAGGAGGGGTCTTGGCCCTGTGCCAAGTCCGCCATATTGAATTGGCATGGTGC
CAATAATGGCGGCCATATTGGCTATATGCCAGGATCAATATATAGGCAATATCCAATATGGCCCTATGCC
AATATGGCTATTGGCCAGGTTCAATACTATGTATTGGCCCTATGCCATATAGTATTCCATATATGGGTTT
TCCTATTGACGTAGATAGCCCCTCCCAATGGGCGGTCCCATATACCATATATGGGGCTTCCTAATACCGC
CCATAGCCACTCCCCCATTGACGTCAATGGTCTCTATATATGGTCTTTCCTATTGACGTCATATGGGCGG
TCCTATTGACGTATATGGCGCCTCCCCCATTGACGTCAATTACGGTAAATGGCCCGCCTGGCTCAATGCC
CATTGACGTCAATAGGACCACCCACCATTGACGTCAATGGGATGGCTCATTGCCCATTCATATCCGTTCT
CACGCCCCCTATTGACGTCAATGACGGTAAATGGCCCACTTGGCAGTACATCAATATCTATTAATAGTAA
CTTGGCAAGTACATTACTATTGGAAGTACGCCAGGGTACATTGGCAGTACTCCCATTGACGTCAATGGCG
GTAAATGGCCCGCGATGGCTGCCAAGTACATCCCCATTGACGTCAATGGGGAGGGGCAATGACGCAAATG
GGCGTTCCATTGACGTAAATGGGCGGTAGGCGTGCCTAATGGGAGGTCTATATAAGCAATGCTCGTTTAG
GGAAC
